>Addgene plasmid #230456 | AiP13561 - pAAV-AiE0077h_3xC3-minBG-SYFP2-WPRE3-BGHpA (Alias: CN3561) | addgene full sequence | sequence record 470939 | Addgene NGS Result
CCTGCAGGCAGCTGCGCGCTCGCTCGCTCACTGAGGCCGCCCGGGCGTCGGGCGACCTTTGGTCGCCCGG
CCTCAGTGAGCGAGCGAGCGCGCAGAGAGGGAGTGGCCAACTCCATCACTAGGGGTTCCTGCGGCCGCAC
GCGTAGGGGGAGGGAGGTGGAAGAGCTGTGAGAACACAGCAACCCCTCCCCATCCTAGAACTTAAGGAGG
TGGGGAGGGGCAGTTAAGAAACAGGGGTGGGAGAAGCCAGGGAGTGGACAGAACCCAGAAGGAGTAGGAA
TGAGACCCCAAGAGGAAGAAGACAGAGAGCCAGAGATAGGGGGGATTGAAGCCACTAGGACGAATAGTAC
AGGATGGCAGTAACTCCCCCCACCCATCAGAACCCATCACCCAAGGGGGAGGGAGGTGGAAGAGCTGTGA
GAACACAGCAACCCCTCCCCATCCTAGAACTTAAGGAGGTGGGGAGGGGCAGTTAAGAAACAGGGGTGGG
AGAAGCCAGGGAGTGGACAGAACCCAGAAGGAGTAGGAATGAGACCCCAAGAGGAAGAAGACAGAGAGCC
AGAGATAGGGGGGATTGAAGCCACTAGGACGAATAGTACAGGATGGCAGTAACTCCCCCCACCCATCAGA
ACCCATCACCCAAGGGGGAGGGAGGTGGAAGAGCTGTGAGAACACAGCAACCCCTCCCCATCCTAGAACT
TAAGGAGGTGGGGAGGGGCAGTTAAGAAACAGGGGTGGGAGAAGCCAGGGAGTGGACAGAACCCAGAAGG
AGTAGGAATGAGACCCCAAGAGGAAGAAGACAGAGAGCCAGAGATAGGGGGGATTGAAGCCACTAGGACG
AATAGTACAGGATGGCAGTAACTCCCCCCACCCATCAGAACCCATCACCCAGAGCTCGGGCTGGGCATAA
AAGTCAGGGCAGAGCCATCTATTGCTTACATTTGCTTCTGGGATCCAGATCTTTCGAAGCTAGCGCTACC
GGTCGCCACCATGGTGAGCAAGGGCGAGGAGCTGTTCACCGGGGTGGTGCCCATCCTGGTCGAGCTGGAC
GGCGACGTAAACGGCCACAAGTTCAGCGTGTCCGGCGAGGGCGAGGGCGATGCCACCTACGGCAAGCTGA
CCCTGAAGCTGATCTGCACCACCGGCAAGCTGCCCGTGCCCTGGCCCACCCTCGTGACCACCCTGGGCTA
CGGCGTGCAGTGCTTCGCCCGCTACCCCGACCACATGAAGCAGCACGACTTCTTCAAGTCCGCCATGCCC
GAAGGCTACGTCCAGGAGCGCACCATCTTCTTCAAGGACGACGGCAACTACAAGACCCGCGCCGAGGTGA
AGTTCGAGGGCGACACCCTGGTGAACCGCATCGAGCTGAAGGGCATCGACTTCAAGGAGGACGGCAACAT
CCTGGGGCACAAGCTGGAGTACAACTACAACAGCCACAACGTCTATATCACCGCCGACAAGCAGAAGAAC
GGCATCAAGGCCAACTTCAAGATCCGCCACAACATCGAGGACGGCGGCGTGCAGCTCGCCGACCACTACC
AGCAGAACACCCCCATCGGCGACGGCCCCGTGCTGCTGCCCGACAACCACTACCTGAGCTACCAGTCCAA
GCTGAGCAAAGACCCCAACGAGAAGCGCGATCACATGGTCCTGCTGGAGTTCGTGACCGCCGCCGGGATC
ACTCTCGGCATGGACGAGCTGTACAAGTAAGTCGACGGCGCGCCGCGGCCGCGAATTCGATATCATAATC
AACCTCTGGATTACAAAATTTGTGAAAGATTGACTGGTATTCTTAACTATGTTGCTCCTTTTACGCTATG
TGGATACGCTGCTTTAATGCCTTTGTATCATGCTATTGCTTCCCGTATGGCTTTCATTTTCTCCTCCTTG
TATAAATCCTGGTTAGTTCTTGCCACGGCGGAACTCATCGCCGCCTGCCTTGCCCGCTGCTGGACAGGGG
CTCGGCTGTTGGGCACTGACAATTCCGTGGCTCGAGAGATCTTCGACTGTGCCTTCTAGTTGCCAGCCAT
CTGTTGTTTGCCCCTCCCCCGTGCCTTCCTTGACCCTGGAAGGTGCCACTCCCACTGTCCTTTCCTAATA
AAATGAGGAAATTGCATCGCATTGTCTGAGTAGGTGTCATTCTATTCTGGGGGGTGGGGTGGGGCAGGAC
AGCAAGGGGGAGGATTGGGAAGACAATAGCAGGCATGAGATCTCACGTGCGGACCGAGCGGCCGCAGGAA
CCCCTAGTGATGGAGTTGGCCACTCCCTCTCTGCGCGCTCGCTCGCTCACTGAGGCCGGGCGACCAAAGG
TCGCCCGACGCCCGGGCTTTGCCCGGGCGGCCTCAGTGAGCGAGCGAGCGCGCAGCTGCCTGCAGGGGCG
CCTGATGCGGTATTTTCTCCTTACGCATCTGTGCGGTATTTCACACCGCATA
[95 nt withheld, positions 2433-2527]
T
[46 nt withheld, positions 2529-2574]
C
[141 nt withheld, positions 2576-2716]
CCTTTGACGTTGGAGTCCACGTTCTTT
[37 nt withheld, positions 2744-2780]
ACTCTATCTCGGGCTATTCTTTTGATTTATAAGGGATTTTGCCGATTTCGGTCTATTGGTTAAAAAATGA
GCTGATTTAACAAAAATTTAACGCGAATTTTAACAAAATATTAACGTTTACAATTTTATGGTGCACTCTC
AGTACAATCTGCTCTGATGCCGCATAGTTAAGCCAGCCCCGACACCCGCCAACACCCGCTGACGCGCCCT
GACGGGCTTGTCTGCTCCCGGCATCCGCTTACAGACAAGCTGTGACCGTCTCCGGGAGCTGCATGTGTCA
GAGGTTTTCACCGTCATCACCGAAACGCGCGAGACGAAAGGGCCTCGTGATACGCCTATTTTTATAGGTT
AATGTCATGATAATAATGGTTTCTTAGACGTCAGGTGGCACTTTTCGGGGAAATGTGCGCGGAACCCCTA
TTTGTTTATTTTTCTAAATACATTCAAATATGTATCCGCTCATGAGACAATAACCCTGATAAATGCTTCA
ATAATATTGAAAAAGGAAGAGTATGAGTATTCAACATTTCCGTGTCGCCCTTATTCCCTTTTTTGCGGCA
TTTTGCCTTCCTGTTTTTGCTCACCCAGAAACGCTGGTGAAAGTAAAAGATGCTGAAGATCAGTTGGGTG
CACGAGTGGGTTACATCGAACTGGATCTCAACAGCGGTAAGATCCTTGAGAGTTTTCGCCCCGAAGAACG
TTTTCCAATGATGAGCACTTTTAAAGTTCTGCTATGTGGCGCGGTATTATCCCGTATTGACGCCGGGCAA
GAGCAACTCGGTCGCCGCATACACTATTCTCAGAATGACTTGGTTGAGTACTCACCAGTCACAGAAAAGC
ATCTTACGGATGGCATGACAGTAAGAGAATTATGCAGTGCTGCCATAACCATGAGTGATAACACTGCGGC
CAACTTACTTCTGACAACGATCGGAGGACCGAAGGAGCTAACCGCTTTTTTGCACAACATGGGGGATCAT
GTAACTCGCCTTGATCGTTGGGAACCGGAGCTGAATGAAGCCATACCAAACGACGAGCGTGACACCACGA
TGCCTGTAGCAATGGCAACAACGTTGCGCAAACTATTAACTGGCGAACTACTTACTCTAGCTTCCCGGCA
ACAATTAATAGACTGGATGGAGGCGGATAAAGTTGCAGGACCACTTCTGCGCTCGGCCCTTCCGGCTGGC
TGGTTTATTGCTGATAAATCTGGAGCCGGTGAGCGTGGGTCTCGCGGTATCATTGCAGCACTGGGGCCAG
ATGGTAAGCCCTCCCGTATCGTAGTTATCTACACGACGGGGAGTCAGGCAACTATGGATGAACGAAATAG
ACAGATCGCTGAGATAGGTGCCTCACTGATTAAGCATTGGTAACTGTCAGACCAAGTTTACTCATATATA
CTTTAGATTGATTTAAAACTTCATTTTTAATTTAAAAGGATCTAGGTGAAGATCCTTTTTGATAATCTCA
TGACCAAAATCCCTTAACGTGAGTTTTCGTTCCACTGAGCGTCAGACCCCGTAGAAAAGATCAAAGGATC
TTCTTGAGATCCTTTTTTTCTGCGCGTAATCTGCTGCTTGCAAACAAAAAAACCACCGCTACCAGCGGTG
GTTTGTTTGCCGGATCAAGAGCTACCAACTCTTTTTCCGAAGGTAACTGGCTTCAGCAGAGCGCAGATAC
CAAATACTGTTCTTCTAGTGTAGCCGTAGTTAGGCCACCACTTCAAGAACTCTGTAGCACCGCCTACATA
CCTCGCTCTGCTAATCCTGTTACCAGTGGCTGCTGCCAGTGGCGATAAGTCGTGTCTTACCGGGTTGGAC
TCAAGACGATAGTTACCGGATAAGGCGCAGCGGTCGGGCTGAACGGGGGGTTCGTGCACACAGCCCAGCT
TGGAGCGAACGACCTACACCGAACTGAGATACCTACAGCGTGAGCTATGAGAAAGCGCCACGCTTCCCGA
AGGGAGAAAGGCGGACAGGTATCCGGTAAGCGGCAGGGTCGGAACAGGAGAGCGCACGAGGGAGCTTCCA
GGGGGAAACGCCTGGTATCTTTATAGTCCTGTCGGGTTTCGCCACCTCTGACTTGAGCGTCGATTTTTGT
GATGCTCGTCAGGGGGGCGGAGCCTATGGAAAAACGCCAGCAACGCGGCCTTTTTACGGTTCCTGGCCTT
TTGCTGGCCTTTTGCTCACATGT
Features (pLannotate 1.2.2; 14 found; start..end, strand, type, name):
     12..39      +  repeat_region  AAV2 ITR (fragment): inverted terminal repeat of adeno-associated virus serotype 2 inverted
     68..95      +  repeat_region  AAV2 ITR (fragment): inverted terminal repeat of adeno-associated virus serotype 2 inverted
    991..1707    +  CDS            SYFP2: SYFP2 is a basic (constitutively fluorescent) yellow fluorescent protein published in 2006, derived from Aequorea victoria. It is reported to be a very rapidly-maturing monomer with moderate acid sensitivity.
   1747..1904    +  misc_feature   WPRE (fragment): woodchuck hepatitis virus posttranscriptional regulatory element
   1910..1990    +  misc_feature   WPRE (fragment): woodchuck hepatitis virus posttranscriptional regulatory element
   2007..2118    +  polyA_signal   bGH poly(A) signal: bovine growth hormone polyadenylation signal
   2236..2376    +  repeat_region  AAV2 ITR: inverted terminal repeat of adeno-associated virus serotype 2 inverted
   2381..2432    -  misc_feature   bom (fragment): basis of mobility region from pBR322
   2451..2906    +  rep_origin     f1 ori (sequence partly withheld): f1 bacteriophage origin of replication; arrow indicates direction of (+) strand synthesis
   2907..2956    -  misc_feature   bom (fragment): basis of mobility region from pBR322
   3058..3093    -  CDS            rop (fragment): Rop protein, which maintains plasmids at low copy number; rop
   3188..3292    +  promoter       AmpR promoter: bla
   3293..4153    +  CDS            AmpR: β-lactamase; bla; confers resistance to ampicillin, carbenicillin, and related antibiotics
   4324..4912    +  rep_origin     ori: high-copy-number ColE1/pMB1/pBR322/pUC origin of replication
