[The description below was written by a language model from this plasmid's Addgene catalogue record and pLannotate feature annotations shown in this document.]
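Description:
AiP13561 - pAAV-AiE0077h_3xC3-minBG-SYFP2-WPRE3-BGHpA (alias CN3561) is an AAV transfer plasmid of about 5 kb, built on a pAAV2 backbone and intended for packaging a reporter genome into recombinant adeno-associated virus for delivery to the brain. In bacteria it is maintained at high copy from a ColE1/pUC-type origin and selected with ampicillin through the bla gene and its native promoter. An f1 phage origin and small remnants of pBR322 bom and rop sequences are also present in the backbone. AAV2 inverted terminal repeats flank the expression cassette and supply the cis signals for genome replication and encapsidation. The annotation finds the downstream ITR intact but recognises the upstream one only as two short fragments, which may reflect the difficulty of sequencing and annotating these hairpin repeats.

The payload is an enhancer-driven fluorescent reporter. AiE0077h_3xC3 is described as an enhancer sequence designed to direct AAV-mediated transgene expression in specific brain cell populations. The name suggests three copies of a core segment of the enhancer, though the record does not spell this out or say which cell type is targeted. The enhancer sits upstream of minBG, a minimal promoter with little activity of its own, so that expression depends largely on the enhancer. Neither element is annotated in the feature table, but both presumably lie in the unannotated stretch between the upstream ITR and the coding sequence. They drive SYFP2, a rapidly maturing monomeric yellow fluorescent protein derived from Aequorea victoria. It is followed by WPRE3, a shortened woodchuck hepatitis virus posttranscriptional element that boosts transcript expression while saving packaging space, and by the bovine growth hormone polyadenylation signal. The construct belongs to a collection of enhancer AAVs for genetic access to cortical cell types and serves to label and assess enhancer-defined populations.
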