Addgene plasmid #230456: AiP13561 - pAAV-AiE0077h_3xC3-minBG-SYFP2-WPRE3-BGHpA (Alias: CN3561)
Purpose: AiE0077h_3xC3 is an enhancer sequence, designed to drive AAV-mediated transgene expression in specific populations of brain cells
Depositing lab: Allen Institute for Brain Science & Jonathan Ting. Depositing organization: Allen Institute. Publication: A suite of enhancer AAVs and transgenic mouse lines for genetic access to cortical cell types. Ben-Simon Y, Hooper M, Narayan S, Daigle TL, Dwivedi D, Way SW, Oster A, Stafford DA, Mich JK, Taormina MJ, Martinez RA, Opitz-Araya X, Roth JR, Alexander JR, Allen S, Amster A, Arbuckle J, Ayala A, Baker PM, Bakken TE, Barcelli T, Barta S, Bendrick J, Bertagnolli D, Bielstein C, Bishwakarma P, Bowlus J, Boyer G, Brouner K, Casian B, Casper T, Chakka AB, Chakrabarty R, Chance RK, Chavan S, Clark M, Colbert K, Collman F, Daniel S, Departee M, DiValentin P, Donadio N, Dotson N, Egdorf T, Fliss T, Gabitto M, Garcia J, Gary A, Gasperini M, Gloe J, Goldy J, Gore BB, Graybuck L, Greisman N, Haeseleer F, Halterman C, Haradon Z, Hastings SD, Helback O, Ho W, Hockemeyer D, Huang C, Huff S, Hunker A, Johansen N, Jones D, Juneau Z, Kalmbach B, Kannan M, Khem S, Kussick E, Kutsal R, Larsen R, Lee C, Lee AY, Leibly M, Lenz GH, Li S, Liang E, Lusk N, Madigan Z, Malloy J, Malone J, McCue R, Melchor J, Mollenkopf T, Moosman S, Morin E, Newman D, Ng L, Ngo K, Omstead V, Otto S, Oyama A, Pena N, Pham T, Phillips E, Pom CA, Potekhina L, Ransford S, Ray PL, Rette D, Reynoldson C, Rimorin C, Rocha D, Ruiz A, Sanchez REA, Sawyer L, Sedeno-Cortes A, Sevigny JP, Shapovalova N, Shepard N, Shulga L, Sigler AR, Siverts L, Soliman S, Somasundaram S, Staats B, Stewart K, Szelenyi E, Tieu M, Trader C, Tran A, van Velthoven CTJ, Walker M, Wang Y, Weed N, Wirthlin M, Wood T, Wynalda B, Yao Z, Zhou T, Ariza J, Dee N, Reding M, Ronellenfitch K, Mufti S, Sunkin SM, Smith KA, Esposito L, Waters J, Thyagarajan B, Yao S, Lein ES, Zeng H, Levi BP, Ngai J, Ting JT, Tasic B. Cell. 2025 May 16:S0092-8674(25)00513-6. doi: 10.1016/j.cell.2025.05.002. PubMed 40403729.
Backbone
  Vector backbone: pAAV2
  Vector type: AAV
Growth in bacteria
  Bacterial resistance: Ampicillin, 100 μg/mL
  Growth temperature: 37°C
  Growth strain: NEB Stable
  Copy number: High Copy
Gene/Insert
  Gene/Insert name: SYFP2
  Species: Synthetic
  Promoter: minBG
  Cloning method: Gibson Cloning
Terms and licenses: Academic/Nonprofit Terms; Industry Terms: Not Available to Industry
How to cite: AiP13561 - pAAV-AiE0077h_3xC3-minBG-SYFP2-WPRE3-BGHpA (Alias: CN3561) was a gift from Allen Institute for Brain Science & Jonathan Ting (Addgene plasmid # 230456 ; http://n2t.net/addgene:230456 ; RRID:Addgene_230456)
